Addgene plasmid #203219: pSLQ9713: pHR-PGK-SV40_NLS-dCasMINI-V4-QNZF-c-Myc_NLS-mCherry-WPRE
Purpose: Expression of dCasMINI-V4-QNZF-mCherry in mammalian cells
Depositing lab: Stanley Qi. Depositing organization: Stanford University. Publication: Development of compact transcriptional effectors using high-throughput measurements in diverse contexts. Tycko J, Van MV, Aradhana, DelRosso N, Ye H, Yao D, Valbuena R, Vaughan-Jackson A, Xu X, Ludwig C, Spees K, Liu K, Gu M, Khare V, Mukund AX, Suzuki PH, Arana S, Zhang C, Du PP, Ornstein TS, Hess GT, Kamber RA, Qi LS, Khalil AS, Bintu L, Bassik MC. Nat Biotechnol. 2024 Nov 1. doi: 10.1038/s41587-024-02442-6. PubMed 39487265.
Backbone
  Vector backbone: pHR
  Vector type: Mammalian Expression, Lentiviral, CRISPR
Growth in bacteria
  Bacterial resistance: Ampicillin, 100 μg/mL
  Growth temperature: 37°C
  Growth strain: NEB Stable
  Copy number: Unknown
Gene/Insert
  Gene/Insert name: dCasMINI-V4-QNZF-mCherry
  Promoter: PGK
  Cloning method: Gibson Cloning
  Sequencing primers: 5′ CAAAAGCGCACGTCTGCCGC; 3′ GATACAAAGGCATTAAAGCAGC
Terms and licenses: Academic/Nonprofit Terms; Industry Terms: Not Available to Industry
How to cite: pSLQ9713: pHR-PGK-SV40_NLS-dCasMINI-V4-QNZF-c-Myc_NLS-mCherry-WPRE was a gift from Stanley Qi (Addgene plasmid # 203219 ; http://n2t.net/addgene:203219 ; RRID:Addgene_203219)
