[The description below was written by a language model from this plasmid's Addgene catalogue record and pLannotate feature annotations shown in this document.]
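Description:
pSLQ9713 is a 12 kb lentiviral transfer plasmid built on the pHR backbone for expressing a nuclease-dead, compact CRISPR effector fusion in mammalian cells. It is propagated in E. coli through a high-copy ColE1/pUC-type origin with ampicillin selection (AmpR/β-lactamase). The backbone also retains remnants typical of older pHR vectors, including fragments of tetracycline resistance, rop and bom sequences, and an SV40 promoter-driven gpt cassette (annotated only as fragments) with SV40 small t intron and polyadenylation signal lying outside the viral genome. The lentiviral portion comprises an HIV-1 5' LTR, the Ψ packaging signal with a partial gag sequence, the RRE for Rev-dependent export of the genomic RNA, a cPPT/CTS that aids nuclear import of the reverse-transcribed genome, and a self-inactivating ΔU3 3' LTR. The annotated 5' LTR is truncated and preceded by nef-derived sequence.

The payload is transcribed from the mouse PGK promoter and, according to the construct name, encodes an SV40 NLS, dCasMINI-V4, the QNZF module, a c-Myc NLS and mCherry as a single fusion, followed by WPRE to enhance transcript stability and expression. The feature table does not annotate the dCasMINI coding region itself, which presumably occupies the unannotated stretch between the promoter and the effector domains. It does detect short human fragments of NCOA3, ZNF473 and FOXO4 just upstream of mCherry, which likely account for the N, Z and F components of QNZF; the identity of the Q element is not stated. Given the associated work on compact transcriptional effectors, the construct serves to recruit this small multi-domain effector to guide-RNA-specified loci, with mCherry reporting expression. No guide RNA cassette is annotated on this plasmid.
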