Features (pLannotate 1.2.2; 37 found; start..end, strand, type, name):
     27..144     +  misc_feature   cPPT/CTS: central polypurine tract and central termination sequence of HIV-1
    181..204     -  misc_feature   MCS (fragment): pBluescript multiple cloning site
    209..708     +  promoter       PGK promoter: mouse phosphoglycerate kinase 1 promoter
    751..768     +  misc_feature   MCS (fragment): multiple cloning site
   2607..2750    +  CDS            NCOA3 (fragment): NCOA3_HUMAN - Also known as AIB1, BHLHE42, RAC3, TRAM1. Experimental evidence at protein level: Swiss-Prot protein existence level 1. Nuclear receptor coactivator that directly binds nuclear receptors and stimulates the transcriptional activities in a hormone- dependent fashion. Plays a central role in creating a multisubunit coactivator complex, which probably acts via remodeling of chromatin. Involved in the coactivation of different nuclear receptors, such as for steroids (GR and ER), retinoids (RARs and RXRs), thyroid hormone (TRs), vitamin D3 (VDR) and prostanoids (PPARs). Displays histon
   2769..2900    +  CDS            ZNF473 (fragment): ZN473_HUMAN - Also known as KIAA1141, ZFP100. Experimental evidence at protein level: Swiss-Prot protein existence level 1. Involved in histone 3'-end pre-mRNA processing by associating with U7 snRNP and interacting with SLBP/pre-mRNA complex. Increases histone 3'-end pre-mRNA processing but has no effect on U7 snRNP levels, when overexpressed. Required for cell cycle progression from G1 to S phases. From Homo sapiens (Human).
   2889..3038    +  CDS            FOXO4 (fragment): FOXO4_HUMAN - Also known as AFX, AFX1, MLLT7. Experimental evidence at protein level: Swiss-Prot protein existence level 1. Transcription factor involved in the regulation of the insulin signaling pathway. Binds to insulin-response elements (IREs) and can activate transcription of IGFBP1. Down-regulates expression of HIF1A and suppresses hypoxia-induced transcriptional activation of HIF1A-modulated genes. Also involved in negative regulation of the cell cycle. Involved in increased proteasome activity in embryonic stem cells (ESCs) by activating expression of PSMD11 in ESCs, leading to enhance
   3108..3814    +  CDS            mCherry (fragment): monomeric derivative of DsRed fluorescent protein (Shaner et al., 2004) mammalian codon-optimized
   3830..3860    +  misc_feature   MCS (fragment): pUC18/19 multiple cloning site
   3861..3879    +  misc_feature   MCS (fragment): pBluescript multiple cloning site
   3879..4467    +  misc_feature   WPRE: woodchuck hepatitis virus posttranscriptional regulatory element
   4468..4490    +  misc_feature   MCS (fragment): pBluescript multiple cloning site
   4507..4575    +  CDS            nef (fragment): NEF_HV1Z2 - Experimental evidence at protein level: Swiss-Prot protein existence level 1. Extracellular Nef protein targets CD4(+) T-lymphocytes for apoptosis by interacting with CXCR4 surface receptors. From Human immunodeficiency virus type 1 group M subtype D (isolate Z2/CDC-Z34) (HIV-1).
   4577..4810    +  LTR            3' LTR (ΔU3): self-inactivating 3' long terminal repeat (LTR) from HIV-1
   4835..4853    -  promoter       SP6 promoter: promoter for bacteriophage SP6 RNA polymerase
   5081..5360    +  CDS            TcR (fragment): tetracycline efflux protein; tet; confers resistance to tetracycline
   5361..5409    -  misc_feature   bom (fragment): basis of mobility region from pBR322
   5511..5546    -  CDS            rop (fragment): Rop protein, which maintains plasmids at low copy number; rop
   5641..5745    +  promoter       AmpR promoter: bla
   5746..6606    +  CDS            AmpR: β-lactamase; bla; confers resistance to ampicillin, carbenicillin, and related antibiotics
   6777..7365    +  rep_origin     ori: high-copy-number ColE1/pMB1/pBR322/pUC origin of replication
   7548..7604    +  CDS            lacI (fragment): lac repressor; lacI; The lac repressor binds to the lac operator to inhibit transcription in E. coli. This inhibition can be relieved by adding lactose or isopropyl-β-D-thiogalactopyranoside (IPTG).
   7611..7940    +  promoter       SV40 promoter: SV40 enhancer and early promoter
   8140..8259    +  CDS            gpt (fragment): XGPT_ECOLI - Also known as gpp, gxu. Experimental evidence at protein level: Swiss-Prot protein existence level 1. Purine salvage pathway enzyme that catalyzes the transfer of the ribosyl-5-phosphate group from 5-phospho-alpha-D-ribose 1- diphosphate (PRPP) to the N9 position of the 6-oxopurines guanine and xanthine to form the corresponding ribonucleotides GMP (guanosine 5'- monophosphate) and XMP (xanthosine 5'-monophosphate), with the release of PPi. To a lesser extent, also acts on hypoxanthine (PubMed:9100006, PubMed:3886014). Does not ribophosphorylate adenine (PubMed:3886014). From Esch
   8259..8594    +  CDS            gpt (fragment): XGPT_ECOLI - Also known as gpp, gxu. Experimental evidence at protein level: Swiss-Prot protein existence level 1. Purine salvage pathway enzyme that catalyzes the transfer of the ribosyl-5-phosphate group from 5-phospho-alpha-D-ribose 1- diphosphate (PRPP) to the N9 position of the 6-oxopurines guanine and xanthine to form the corresponding ribonucleotides GMP (guanosine 5'- monophosphate) and XMP (xanthosine 5'-monophosphate), with the release of PPi. To a lesser extent, also acts on hypoxanthine (PubMed:9100006, PubMed:3886014). Does not ribophosphorylate adenine (PubMed:3886014). From Esch
   8689..8994    +  CDS            frsA (fragment): FRSA_ECOLI - Also known as yafA. Experimental evidence at protein level: Swiss-Prot protein existence level 1. Catalyzes the hydrolysis of esters (PubMed:15808744). Displays esterase activity toward pNP-butyrate (PubMed:15808744). May stimulate mixed-acid fermentation by acting as a fermentation/respiration switch that down-regulates respiration and up- regulates fermentation rates (PubMed:15169777). From Escherichia coli (strain K12).
   8998..9072    +  CDS            small t antigen (fragment): SV40 (simian virus 40) small t antigen
   9074..9139    +  intron         small t intron: SV40 (simian virus 40) small t antigen intron
   9269..9289    +  CDS            SV40 NLS: nuclear localization signal of SV40 (simian virus 40) large T antigen
   9608..9691    +  CDS            large T antigen (fragment): large T antigen from SV40 (simian virus 40)
   9714..9848    +  polyA_signal   SV40 poly(A) signal: SV40 polyadenylation signal
  10015..10344   +  CDS            nef (fragment): NEF_HV1BR - Experimental evidence at protein level: Swiss-Prot protein existence level 1. Extracellular Nef protein targets CD4(+) T-lymphocytes for apoptosis by interacting with CXCR4 surface receptors (PubMed:14990729). From Human immunodeficiency virus type 1 group M subtype B (isolate BRU/LAI) (HIV-1).
  10392..10649   +  LTR            5' LTR (truncated): truncated 5' long terminal repeat (LTR) from HIV-1
  10696..10821   +  misc_feature   HIV-1 Ψ: packaging signal of human immunodeficiency virus type 1
  10805..11143   +  CDS            HIV-1 gag (fragment): gag protein from human immunodeficiency virus 1; gag
  11318..11551   +  misc_feature   RRE: The Rev response element (RRE) of HIV-1 allows for Rev-dependent mRNA export from the nucleus to the cytoplasm.
  11928..12028   +  CDS            Rev (fragment): human immunodeficiency virus 1 (HIV-1) Rev protein; rev; enhances nuclear export of unspliced and incompletely spliced viral mRNAs
>Addgene plasmid #203219 | pSLQ9713: pHR-PGK-SV40_NLS-dCasMINI-V4-QNZF-c-Myc_NLS-mCherry-WPRE | addgene full sequence | sequence record 408836 | Addgene NGS Result
CGCCAAATGGCAGTATTCATCCACAATTTTAAAAGAAAAGGGGGGATTGGGGGGTACAGTGCAGGGGAAA
GAATAGTAGACATAATAGCAACAGACATACAAACTAAAGAATTACAAAAACAAATTACAAAAATTCAAAA
TTTTCGGGTTTATTACAGGGACAGCAGAGATCCAGTTTGGATCGATAAGCTTGATATCGAATTCTACCGG
GTAGGGGAGGCGCTTTTCCCAAGGCAGTCTGGAGCATGCGCTTTAGCAGCCCCGCTGGGCACTTGGCGCT
ACACAAGTGGCCTCTGGCCTCGCACACATTCCACATCCACCGGTAGGCGCCAACCGGCTCCGTTCTTTGG
TGGCCCCTTCGCGCCACCTTCTACTCCTCCCCTAGTCAGGAAGTTCCCCCCCGCCCCGCAGCTCGCGTCG
TGCAGGACGTGACAAATGGAAGTAGCACGTCTCACTAGTCTCGTGCAGATGGACAGCACCGCTGAGCAAT
GGAAGCGGGTAGGCCTTTGGGGCAGCGGCCAATAGCAGCTTTGCTCCTTCGCTTTCTGGGCTCAGAGGCT
GGGAAGGGGTGGGTCCGGGGGCGGGCTCAGGGGCGGGCTCAGGGGCGGGGCGGGCGCCCGAAGGTCCTCC
GGAGGCCCGGCATTCTGCACGCTTCAAAAGCGCACGTCTGCCGCGCTGTTCTCCTCTTCCTCATCTCCGG
GCCTTTCGACCTGCAGCCCAAGCTTACGCGTCTGCAGGATATCAAGCTTGCGGTACCGCGGGCCCGGGCC
ACCATGGGACCCAAGAAAAAACGCAAGGTGGGAAGCGGATCCGCCAAAAACACCATTACCAAAACACTGA
AACTGCGTATTGTGCGTCCGTATAATAGCGCAGAAGTGGAAAAAATTGTTGCCGACGAAAAAAACAACCG
CGAAAAAATCGCACTGGAAAAGAACAAAGACAAAGTGAAAGAAGCCTGCAGCAAACATCTGAAAGTTGCA
GCATATTGTACCACACAGGTTGAACGTAATGCATGCCTGTTTTGTAAAGCACGTAAACTGGATGACAAAT
TCTACCAAAAACTGCGTGGTCAGTTTCCGGATGCAGTTTTTTGGCAAGAAATCAGCGAAATTTTTCGCCA
GCTGCAGAAACAGGCAGCAGAAATCTATAATCAGAGCCTGATCGAACTGTACTACGAGATTTTTATCAAA
GGCAAAGGTATTGCAAATGCCAGCAGCGTTGAACATTATCTGAGTAGAGTTTGTTATAGACGTGCAGCAG
AACTGTTTAAAAACGCAGCAATTGCAAGCGGTCTGCGTAGCAAAATCAAAAGCAATTTTCGTCTGAAAGA
ACTGAAAAACATGAAAAGTGGTCTGCCGACCACCAAAAGCGATAATTTTCCGATTCCGCTGGTTAAACAG
AAAGGTGGTCAGTATACCGGTTTTGAAATTAGCAATCATAATAGCGACTTCATCATCAAGATTCCGTTTG
GTCGTTGGCAGGTCAAAAAAGAGATTGATAAATATCGTCCGTGGGAGAAATTTGACTTTGAACAGGTTCA
GAAAAGCCCGAAACCGATTAGCCTGCTGCTGAGCACCCAGCGTCGTAAACGTAATAAAGGTTGGAGCAAA
GATGAAGGCACCGAAGCCGAAATCAAAAAAGTTATGAATGGCGATTATCAGACCAGCTACATTGAAGTTA
AACGTGGCAGCAAAATCTGTGAAAAAAGCGCATGGATGCTGAATCTGAGCATTGATGTTCCGAAAATTGA
TAAAGGTGTGGATCCGAGCATTATTGGTGGTATTGCAGTTGGTGTTAGATCACCGCTGGTTTGCGCAATT
AACAATGCATTTAGCCGTTATAGCATCAGCGATAACGACCTGTTTCACTTCAACAAGAAAATGTTTGCAC
GTCGTCGTATCCTGCTGAAAAAAAACCGTCATAAACGTGCAGGTCATGGTGCAAAAAACAAACTGAAACC
GATCACCATTCTGACCGAAAAAAGTGAACGTTTTCGCAAAAAGCTGATTGAACGTTGGGCATGTGAAATC
GCGGATTTCTTCATTAAAAACAAAGTTGGCACCGTGCAGATGGAAAATCTGGAAAGCATGAAACGTAAAG
AGGACAGCTATTTTAACATTCGCCTGCGTGGCTTTTGGCCGTATGCAGAAATGCAGAACAAAATCGAATT
CAAACTGAAGCAGTATGGCATCGAAATTCGTAAAGTTGCACCGAATAATACCAGCAAAACCTGTAGCAAA
TGTGGCCATCTGAACAACTATTTCAACTTCGAGTACCGCAAGAAAAACAAATTCCCGCACTTTAAATGCG
AAAAATGCAACTTCAAAGAAAACGCCGCGTATAATGCAGCCCTGAATATTTCAAACCCGAAACTGAAAAG
CACCAAAGAGAGACCGGCCTATCCCTATGACGTGCCCGATTATGCCAGCCTGGGCAGCGGCGACGGCATT
GGTAGTGGGAGCAACGGCAGCAGCCTCAGTCCGTTTTCCCCTGTTCAACTCCATCAACTTCGGGCGCAAA
TTCTTGCATATAAAATGCTCGCTCGTGGTCAACCGTTGCCAGAAACTCTTCAACTTGCAGTCCAGGGTGG
CGGTGGTGGCTCCGGCGAAGGTCAATCCGATGAACGCGCACTTCTTGATCAACTTCATACATTGCTTAGT
AATACAGATGCAACTGGTCTCGAAGAAATTGATCGGGCGCTCGGGATACCTGAACTTGTCAATCAAGGTC
AAGCACTTGAACCTAAACAAGGCGGCGGTGGATCAGGTTTTGTTACATTGAAAGATGTAGGGATGGATTT
TACACTCGGGGATTGGGAACAATTGGGGCTCGAACAAGGGGATACGTTTTGGGATACTGCTCTCGATAAT
TGTCAAGATCTCTTTCTCCTCGATCCACCTGGCGGCGGTGGGTCTGGCCATGAGAAATTTCCGTCTGATC
TCGATTTGGATATGTTTAATGGGTCACTCGAATGTGATATGGAATCAATTATTCGCAGTGAACTCATGGA
TGCAGATGGACTCGATTTTAATTTTGATTCACATATGGGTGGAGGCTCCGGGGAAGATCCTGCTGCCAAA
CGCGTTAAACTAGACATGGGAAGCGGAGTGAGCAAGGGCGAGGAGGATAACATGGCCATCATCAAGGAGT
TCATGCGCTTCAAGGTGCACATGGAGGGCTCCGTGAACGGCCACGAGTTCGAGATCGAGGGCGAGGGCGA
GGGCCGCCCCTACGAGGGCACCCAGACCGCCAAGCTGAAGGTGACCAAGGGTGGCCCCCTGCCCTTCGCC
TGGGACATCCTGTCCCCTCAGTTCATGTACGGCTCCAAGGCCTACGTGAAGCACCCCGCCGACATCCCCG
ACTACTTGAAGCTGTCCTTCCCCGAGGGCTTCAAGTGGGAGCGCGTGATGAACTTCGAGGACGGCGGCGT
GGTGACCGTGACCCAGGACTCCTCCCTGCAGGACGGCGAGTTCATCTACAAGGTGAAGCTGCGCGGCACC
AACTTCCCCTCCGACGGCCCCGTAATGCAGAAGAAGACCATGGGCTGGGAGGCCTCCTCCGAGCGGATGT
ACCCCGAGGACGGCGCCCTGAAGGGCGAGATCAAGCAGAGGCTGAAGCTGAAGGACGGCGGCCACTACGA
CGCTGAGGTCAAGACCACCTACAAGGCCAAGAAGCCCGTGCAGCTGCCCGGCGCCTACAACGTCAACATC
AAGTTGGACATCACCTCCCACAACGAGGACTACACCATCGTGGAACAGTACGAACGCGCCGAGGGCCGCC
ACTCCACCGGCGGCATGGACGAGCTGTACAAGTAAGCGGCCGCATAAGACTCTAGAGTCGACCTGCAGGC
ATGCAAGCTTGATATCAAGCTTATCGATAATCAACCTCTGGATTACAAAATTTGTGAAAGATTGACTGGT
ATTCTTAACTATGTTGCTCCTTTTACGCTATGTGGATACGCTGCTTTAATGCCTTTGTATCATGCTATTG
CTTCCCGTATGGCTTTCATTTTCTCCTCCTTGTATAAATCCTGGTTGCTGTCTCTTTATGAGGAGTTGTG
GCCCGTTGTCAGGCAACGTGGCGTGGTGTGCACTGTGTTTGCTGACGCAACCCCCACTGGTTGGGGCATT
GCCACCACCTGTCAGCTCCTTTCCGGGACTTTCGCTTTCCCCCTCCCTATTGCCACGGCGGAACTCATCG
CCGCCTGCCTTGCCCGCTGCTGGACAGGGGCTCGGCTGTTGGGCACTGACAATTCCGTGGTGTTGTCGGG
GAAATCATCGTCCTTTCCTTGGCTGCTCGCCTGTGTTGCCACCTGGATTCTGCGCGGGACGTCCTTCTGC
TACGTCCCTTCGGCCCTCAATCCAGCGGACCTTCCTTCCCGCGGCCTGCTGCCGGCTCTGCGGCCTCTTC
CGCGTCTTCGCCTTCGCCCTCAGACGAGTCGGATCTCCCTTTGGGCCGCCTCCCCGCATCGATACCGTCG
ACCTCGAGGGAATTAATTCGAGCTCGGTACCTTTAAGACCAATGACTTACAAGGCAGCTGTAGATCTTAG
CCACTTTTTAAAAGAAAAGGGGGGACTGGAAGGGCTAATTCACTCCCAACGAAGACAAGATCTGCTTTTT
GCTTGTACTGGGTCTCTCTGGTTAGACCAGATCTGAGCCTGGGAGCTCTCTGGCTAACTAGGGAACCCAC
TGCTTAAGCCTCAATAAAGCTTGCCTTGAGTGCTTCAAGTAGTGTGTGCCCGTCTGTTGTGTGACTCTGG
TAACTAGAGATCCCTCAGACCCTTTTAGTCAGTGTGGAAAATCTCTAGCAGCATCTAGAATTAATTCCGT
GTATTCTATAGTGTCACCTAAATCGTATGTGTATGATACATAAGGTTATGTATTAATTGTAGCCGCGTTC
TAACGACAATATGTACAAGCCTAATTGTGTAGCATCTGGCTTACTGAAGCAGACCCTATCATCTCTCTCG
TAAACTGCCGTCAGAGTCGGTTTGGTTGGACGAACCTTCTGAGTTTCTGGTAACGCCGTCCCGCACCCGG
AAATGGTCAGCGAACCAATCAGCAGGGTCATCGCTAGCCAGATCCTCTACGCCGGACGCATCGTGGCCGG
CATCACCGGCGCCACAGGTGCGGTTGCTGGCGCCTATATCGCCGACATCACCGATGGGGAAGATCGGGCT
CGCCACTTCGGGCTCATGAGCGCTTGTTTCGGCGTGGGTATGGTGGCAGGCCCCGTGGCCGGGGGACTGT
TGGGCGCCATCTCCTTGCATGCACCATTCCTTGCGGCGGCGGTGCTCAACGGCCTCAACCTACTACTGGG
CTGCTTCCTAATGCAGGAGTCGCATAAGGGAGAGCGTCGAATGGTGCACTCTCAGTACAATCTGCTCTGA
TGCCGCATAGTTAAGCCAGCCCCGACACCCGCCAACACCCGCTGACGCGCCCTGACGGGCTTGTCTGCTC
CCGGCATCCGCTTACAGACAAGCTGTGACCGTCTCCGGGAGCTGCATGTGTCAGAGGTTTTCACCGTCAT
CACCGAAACGCGCGAGACGAAAGGGCCTCGTGATACGCCTATTTTTATAGGTTAATGTCATGATAATAAT
GGTTTCTTAGACGTCAGGTGGCACTTTTCGGGGAAATGTGCGCGGAACCCCTATTTGTTTATTTTTCTAA
ATACATTCAAATATGTATCCGCTCATGAGACAATAACCCTGATAAATGCTTCAATAATATTGAAAAAGGA
AGAGTATGAGTATTCAACATTTCCGTGTCGCCCTTATTCCCTTTTTTGCGGCATTTTGCCTTCCTGTTTT
TGCTCACCCAGAAACGCTGGTGAAAGTAAAAGATGCTGAAGATCAGTTGGGTGCACGAGTGGGTTACATC
GAACTGGATCTCAACAGCGGTAAGATCCTTGAGAGTTTTCGCCCCGAAGAACGTTTTCCAATGATGAGCA
CTTTTAAAGTTCTGCTATGTGGCGCGGTATTATCCCGTATTGACGCCGGGCAAGAGCAACTCGGTCGCCG
CATACACTATTCTCAGAATGACTTGGTTGAGTACTCACCAGTCACAGAAAAGCATCTTACGGATGGCATG
ACAGTAAGAGAATTATGCAGTGCTGCCATAACCATGAGTGATAACACTGCGGCCAACTTACTTCTGACAA
CGATCGGAGGACCGAAGGAGCTAACCGCTTTTTTGCACAACATGGGGGATCATGTAACTCGCCTTGATCG
TTGGGAACCGGAGCTGAATGAAGCCATACCAAACGACGAGCGTGACACCACGATGCCTGTAGCAATGGCA
ACAACGTTGCGCAAACTATTAACTGGCGAACTACTTACTCTAGCTTCCCGGCAACAATTAATAGACTGGA
TGGAGGCGGATAAAGTTGCAGGACCACTTCTGCGCTCGGCCCTTCCGGCTGGCTGGTTTATTGCTGATAA
ATCTGGAGCCGGTGAGCGTGGGTCTCGCGGTATCATTGCAGCACTGGGGCCAGATGGTAAGCCCTCCCGT
ATCGTAGTTATCTACACGACGGGGAGTCAGGCAACTATGGATGAACGAAATAGACAGATCGCTGAGATAG
GTGCCTCACTGATTAAGCATTGGTAACTGTCAGACCAAGTTTACTCATATATACTTTAGATTGATTTAAA
ACTTCATTTTTAATTTAAAAGGATCTAGGTGAAGATCCTTTTTGATAATCTCATGACCAAAATCCCTTAA
CGTGAGTTTTCGTTCCACTGAGCGTCAGACCCCGTAGAAAAGATCAAAGGATCTTCTTGAGATCCTTTTT
TTCTGCGCGTAATCTGCTGCTTGCAAACAAAAAAACCACCGCTACCAGCGGTGGTTTGTTTGCCGGATCA
AGAGCTACCAACTCTTTTTCCGAAGGTAACTGGCTTCAGCAGAGCGCAGATACCAAATACTGTTCTTCTA
GTGTAGCCGTAGTTAGGCCACCACTTCAAGAACTCTGTAGCACCGCCTACATACCTCGCTCTGCTAATCC
TGTTACCAGTGGCTGCTGCCAGTGGCGATAAGTCGTGTCTTACCGGGTTGGACTCAAGACGATAGTTACC
GGATAAGGCGCAGCGGTCGGGCTGAACGGGGGGTTCGTGCACACAGCCCAGCTTGGAGCGAACGACCTAC
ACCGAACTGAGATACCTACAGCGTGAGCTATGAGAAAGCGCCACGCTTCCCGAAGGGAGAAAGGCGGACA
GGTATCCGGTAAGCGGCAGGGTCGGAACAGGAGAGCGCACGAGGGAGCTTCCAGGGGGAAACGCCTGGTA
TCTTTATAGTCCTGTCGGGTTTCGCCACCTCTGACTTGAGCGTCGATTTTTGTGATGCTCGTCAGGGGGG
CGGAGCCTATGGAAAAACGCCAGCAACGCGGCCTTTTTACGGTTCCTGGCCTTTTGCTGGCCTTTTGCTC
ACATGTTCTTTCCTGCGTTATCCCCTGATTCTGTGGATAACCGTATTACCGCCTTTGAGTGAGCTGATAC
CGCTCGCCGCAGCCGAACGACCGAGCGCAGCGAGTCAGTGAGCGAGGAAGCGGAAGAGCGCCCAATACGC
AAACCGCCTCTCCCCGCGCGTTGGCCGATTCATTAATGCAGCTGTGGAATGTGTGTCAGTTAGGGTGTGG
AAAGTCCCCAGGCTCCCCAGCAGGCAGAAGTATGCAAAGCATGCATCTCAATTAGTCAGCAACCAGGTGT
GGAAAGTCCCCAGGCTCCCCAGCAGGCAGAAGTATGCAAAGCATGCATCTCAATTAGTCAGCAACCATAG
TCCCGCCCCTAACTCCGCCCATCCCGCCCCTAACTCCGCCCAGTTCCGCCCATTCTCCGCCCCATGGCTG
ACTAATTTTTTTTATTTATGCAGAGGCCGAGGCCGCCTCGGCCTCTGAGCTATTCCAGAAGTAGTGAGGA
GGCTTTTTTGGAGGCCTAGGCTTTTGCAAAAAGCTTGGACACAAGACAGGCTTGCGAGATATGTTTGAGA
ATACCACTTTATCCCGCGTCAGGGAGAGGCAGTGCGTAAAAAGACGCGGACTCATGTGAAATACTGGTTT
TTAGTGCGCCAGATCTCTATAATCTCGCGCAACCTATTTTCCCCTCGAACACTTTTTAAGCCGTAGATAA
ACAGGCTGGGACACTTCACATGAGCGAAAAATACATCGTCACCTGGGACATGTTGCAGATCCATGCACGT
AAACTCGCAAGCCGACTGATGCCTTCTGAACAATGGAAAGGCATTATTGCCGTAAGCCGTGGCGGTCTGT
ACCGGGTGCGTTACTGGCGCGTGAACTGGGTATTCGTCATGTCGATACCGTTTGTATTTCCAGCTACGAT
CACGACAACCAGCGCGAGCTTAAAGTGCTGAAACGCGCAGAAGGCGATGGCGAAGGCTTCATCGTTATTG
ATGACCTGGTGGATACCGGTGGTACTGCGGTTGCGATTCGTGAAATGTATCCAAAAGCGCACTTTGTCAC
CATCTTCGCAAAACCGGCTGGTCGTCCGCTGGTTGATGACTATGTTGTTGATATCCCGCAAGATACCTGG
ATTGAACAGCCGTGGGATATGGGCGTCGTATTCGTCCCGCCAATCTCCGGTCGCTAATCTTTTCAACGCC
TGGCACTGCCGGGCGTTGTTCTTTTTAACTTCAGGCGGGTTACAATAGTTTCCAGTAAGTATTCTGGAGG
CTGCATCCATGACACAGGCAAACCTGAGCGAAACCCTGTTCAAACCCCGCTTTAAACATCCTGAAACCTC
GACGCTAGTCCGCCGCTTTAATCACGGCGCACAACCGCCTGTGCAGTCGGCCCTTGATGGTAAAACCATC
CCTCACTGGTATCGCATGATTAACCGTCTGATGTGGATCTGGCGCGGCATTGACCCACGCGAAATCCTCG
ACGTCCAGGCACGTATTGTGATGAGCGATGCCGAACGTACCGACGATGATTTATACGATACGGTGATTGG
CTACCGTGGCGGCAACTGGATTTATGAGTGGGCCCCGGATCTTTGTGAAGGAACCTTACTTCTGTGGTGT
GACATAATTGGACAAACTACCTACAGAGATTTAAAGCTCTAAGGTAAATATAAAATTTTTAAGTGTATAA
TGTGTTAAACTACTGATTCTAATTGTTTGTGTATTTTAGATTCCAACCTATGGAACTGATGAATGGGAGC
AGTGGTGGAATGCCTTTAATGAGGAAAACCTGTTTTGCTCAGAAGAAATGCCATCTAGTGATGATGAGGC
TACTGCTGACTCTCAACATTCTACTCCTCCAAAAAAGAAGAGAAAGGTAGAAGACCCCAAGGACTTTCCT
TCAGAATTGCTAAGTTTTTTGAGTCATGCTGTGTTTAGTAATAGAACTCTTGCTTGCTTTGCTATTTACA
CCACAAAGGAAAAAGCTGCACTGCTATACAAGAAAATTATGGAAAAATATTCTGTAACCTTTATAAGTAG
GCATAACAGTTATAATCATAACATACTGTTTTTTCTTACTCCACACAGGCATAGAGTGTCTGCTATTAAT
AACTATGCTCAAAAATTGTGTACCTTTAGCTTTTTAATTTGTAAAGGGGTTAATAAGGAATATTTGATGT
ATAGTGCCTTGACTAGAGATCATAATCAGCCATACCACATTTGTAGAGGTTTTACTTGCTTTAAAAAACC
TCCCACACCTCCCCCTGAACCTGAAACATAAAATGAATGCAATTGTTGTTGTTAACTTGTTTATTGCAGC
TTATAATGGTTACAAATAAAGCAATAGCATCACAAATTTCACAAATAAAGCATTTTTTTCACTGCATTCT
AGTTGTGGTTTGTCCAAACTCATCAATGTATCTTATCATGTCTGGATCAACTGGATAACTCAAGCTAACC
AAAATCATCCCAAACTTCCCACCCCATACCCTATTACCACTGCCAATTACCTGTGGTTTCATTTACTCTA
AACCTGTGATTCCTCTGAATTATTTTCATTTTAAAGAAATTGTATTTGTTAAATATGTACTACAAACTTA
GTAGTTGGAAGGGCTAATTCACTCCCAAAGAAGACAAGATATCCTTGATCTGTGGATCTACCACACACAA
GGCTACTTCCCTGATTAGCAGAACTACACACCAGGGCCAGGGGTCAGATATCCACTGACCTTTGGATGGT
GCTACAAGCTAGTACCAGTTGAGCCAGATAAGGTAGAAGAGGCCAATAAAGGAGAGAACACCAGCTTGTT
ACACCCTGTGAGCCTGCATGGGATGGATGACCCGGAGAGAGAAGTGTTAGAGTGGAGGTTTGACAGCCGC
CTAGCATTTCATCACGTGGCCCGAGAGCTGCATCCGGAGTACTTCAAGAACTGCTGATATCGAGCTTGCT
ACAAGGGACTTTCCGCTGGGGACTTTCCAGGGAGGCGTGGCCTGGGCGGGACTGGGGAGTGGCGAGCCCT
CAGATCCTGCATATAAGCAGCTGCTTTTTGCCTGTACTGGGTCTCTCTGGTTAGACCAGATCTGAGCCTG
GGAGCTCTCTGGCTAACTAGGGAACCCACTGCTTAAGCCTCAATAAAGCTTGCCTTGAGTGCTTCAAGTA
GTGTGTGCCCGTCTGTTGTGTGACTCTGGTAACTAGAGATCCCTCAGACCCTTTTAGTCAGTGTGGAAAA
TCTCTAGCAGTGGCGCCCGAACAGGGACTTGAAAGCGAAAGGGAAACCAGAGGAGCTCTCTCGACGCAGG
ACTCGGCTTGCTGAAGCGCGCACGGCAAGAGGCGAGGGGCGGCGACTGGTGAGTACGCCAAAAATTTTGA
CTAGCGGAGGCTAGAAGGAGAGAGATGGGTGCGAGAGCGTCAGTATTAAGCGGGGGAGAATTAGATCGCG
ATGGGAAAAAATTCGGTTAAGGCCAGGGGGAAAGAAAAAATATAAATTAAAACATATAGTATGGGCAAGC
AGGGAGCTAGAACGATTCGCAGTTAATCCTGGCCTGTTAGAAACATCAGAAGGCTGTAGACAAATACTGG
GACAGCTACAACCATCCCTTCAGACAGGATCAGAAGAACTTAGATCATTATATAATACAGTAGCAACCCT
CTATTGTGTGCATCAAAGGATAGAGATAAAAGACACCAAGGAAGCTTTAGACAAGATAGAGGAAGAGCAA
AACAAAAGTAAGACCACCGCACAGCAAGCGGCCGGCCGCTGATCTTCAGACCTGGAGGAGGAGATATGAG
GGACAATTGGAGAAGTGAATTATATAAATATAAAGTAGTAAAAATTGAACCATTAGGAGTAGCACCCACC
AAGGCAAAGAGAAGAGTGGTGCAGAGAGAAAAAAGAGCAGTGGGAATAGGAGCTTTGTTCCTTGGGTTCT
TGGGAGCAGCAGGAAGCACTATGGGCGCAGCGTCAATGACGCTGACGGTACAGGCCAGACAATTATTGTC
TGGTATAGTGCAGCAGCAGAACAATTTGCTGAGGGCTATTGAGGCGCAACAGCATCTGTTGCAACTCACA
GTCTGGGGCATCAAGCAGCTCCAGGCAAGAATCCTGGCTGTGGAAAGATACCTAAAGGATCAACAGCTCC
TGGGGATTTGGGGTTGCTCTGGAAAACTCATTTGCACCACTGCTGTGCCTTGGAATGCTAGTTGGAGTAA
TAAATCTCTGGAACAGATTTGGAATCACACGACCTGGATGGAGTGGGACAGAGAAATTAACAATTACACA
AGCTTAATACACTCCTTAATTGAAGAATCGCAAAACCAGCAAGAAAAGAATGAACAAGAATTATTGGAAT
TAGATAAATGGGCAAGTTTGTGGAATTGGTTTAACATAACAAATTGGCTGTGGTATATAAAATTATTCAT
AATGATAGTAGGAGGCTTGGTAGGTTTAAGAATAGTTTTTGCTGTACTTTCTATAGTGAATAGAGTTAGG
CAGGGATATTCACCATTATCGTTTCAGACCCACCTCCCAACCCCGAGGGGACCCGACAGGCCCGAAGGAA
TAGAAGAAGAAGGTGGAGAGAGAGACAGAGACAGATCCATTCGATTAGTGAACGGATCTCGACGGTAT
